Addgene plasmid #210256: pTSAR3.4t
Purpose: Fluorescent reporter for Type III secretion system activity in Shigella flexneri
Depositing lab: François-Xavier Campbell-Valois. Depositing organization: University of Ottawa. Publication: pUdOs: Concise Plasmids for Bacterial and Mammalian Cells. Manigat FO, Connell LB, Stewart BN, LePabic AR, Tessier CJG, Emlaw JR, Calvert ND, Rossl A, Shuhendler AJ, daCosta CJB, Campbell-Valois FX. ACS Synth Biol. 2024 Jan 18. doi: 10.1021/acssynbio.3c00408. PubMed 38235654.
Backbone
  Vector backbone: pUdO1a
  Backbone manufacturer: Host-Microbe Interactions lab
  Total vector size (bp): 3914
  Vector type: Bacterial Expression
Growth in bacteria
  Bacterial resistance: Ampicillin, 100 μg/mL
  Growth temperature: 37°C
  Growth strain: DH5alpha
  Copy number: High Copy
Gene/Insert 1
  Gene/Insert name: mCherry
  Species: Discosoma sp.
  Insert size (bp): 717
  Promoter: rpsM
  Cloning method: Gibson Cloning
  Sequencing primers: 5′ CAGGAAACAGCTATGACCATG; 3′ CTGAATTCAACATTCCAGTGAGC
Gene/Insert 2
  Gene/Insert name: superfolder GFP
  Species: Aequorea victoria
  Insert size (bp): 750
  Promoter: ipaH7.8p
  Tag / fusion protein: ssra (C terminal on insert)
  Cloning method: Gibson Cloning
  Sequencing primers: 5′ GAATTCCATAGAAAACCTCC; 3′ ACTGGCCGTCGTTTTACA
Terms and licenses: Academic/Nonprofit Terms; Industry Terms: Not Available to Industry
How to cite: pTSAR3.4t was a gift from François-Xavier Campbell-Valois (Addgene plasmid # 210256 ; http://n2t.net/addgene:210256 ; RRID:Addgene_210256)
