[The description below was written by a language model from this plasmid's Addgene catalogue record and pLannotate feature annotations shown in this document.]
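Description:
pTSAR3.4t is a compact 3.9 kb bacterial expression plasmid built on the pUdO1a backbone and designed as a dual-colour fluorescent reporter of Type III secretion system (T3SS) activity in Shigella flexneri. It replicates from a high-copy ColE1/pUC-type origin and is selected with ampicillin through a β-lactamase gene driven by its native bla promoter. The annotation also detects small remnants of a pUC multiple cloning site and lacZα, plus short T7 and T3 promoter sequences flanking the backbone. These appear to be vector remnants or priming sites rather than drivers of the reporter genes.

The payload consists of two reporter cassettes in the same orientation, both assembled by Gibson cloning. The first places mCherry, a monomeric red derivative of DsRed, under the rpsM promoter. This is a ribosomal protein gene promoter, so it is expected to give constitutive expression that marks all plasmid-bearing bacteria. The second places superfolder GFP, a rapidly maturing green protein, under the ipaH7.8 promoter, the T3SS-responsive element implied by the stated purpose, so green fluorescence reports secretion activity. The sfGFP carries a C-terminal ssrA tag, a degradation signal that targets proteins to cellular proteases. This shortens the reporter's half-life so the green signal tracks current rather than accumulated promoter activity. Neither promoter nor the ssrA tag was picked up by the automated feature table; they are known only from the catalogue fields.

Comparing green to red fluorescence allows T3SS-active bacteria to be distinguished from inactive ones within a population, for example by microscopy or flow cytometry.
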