Features (pLannotate 1.2.2; 9 found; start..end, strand, type, name):
     23..611     +  rep_origin     ori: high-copy-number ColE1/pMB1/pBR322/pUC origin of replication
    840..857     +  misc_feature   MCS (fragment): pUC18/19 multiple cloning site
    873..1583    +  CDS            mCherry: monomeric derivative of DsRed fluorescent protein (Shaner et al., 2004) mammalian codon-optimized
   2007..2717    +  CDS            Superfolder GFP: Superfolder GFP is a basic (constitutively fluorescent) green fluorescent protein published in 2005, derived from Aequorea victoria. It is reported to be a very rapidly-maturing weak dimer.
   2840..2857    +  CDS            lacZα (fragment): LacZα fragment of β-galactosidase; lacZ fragment
   2856..2927    +  promoter       AmpR promoter: bla
   2928..3788    +  CDS            AmpR: β-lactamase; bla; confers resistance to ampicillin, carbenicillin, and related antibiotics
   3789..3807    +  promoter       T7 promoter: promoter for bacteriophage T7 RNA polymerase
   3896..3914    -  promoter       T3 promoter: promoter for bacteriophage T3 RNA polymerase
>Addgene plasmid #210256 | pTSAR3.4t | addgene full sequence | sequence record 422904 | Addgene NGS Result
TAGAAAAGATCAAAGGATCTTCTTGAGATCCTTTTTTTCTGCGCGTAATCTGCTGCTTGCAAACAAAAAA
ACCACCGCTACCAGCGGTGGTTTGTTTGCCGGATCAAGAGCTACCAACTCTTTTTCCGAAGGTAACTGGC
TTCAGCAGAGCGCAGATACCAAATACTGTTCTTCTAGTGTAGCCGTAGTTAGGCCACCACTTCAAGAACT
CTGTAGCACCGCCTACATACCTCGCTCTGCTAATCCTGTTACCAGTGGCTGCTGCCAGTGGCGATAAGTC
GTGTCTTACCGGGTTGGACTCAAGACGATAGTTACCGGATAAGGCGCAGCGGTCGGGCTGAACGGGGGGT
TCGTGCACACAGCCCAGCTTGGAGCGAACGACCTACACCGAACTGAGATACCTACAGCGTGAGCTATGAG
AAAGCGCCACGCTTCCCGAAGGGAGAAAGGCGGACAGGTATCCGGTAAGCGGCAGGGTCGGAACAGGAGA
GCGCACGAGGGAGCTTCCAGGGGGAAACGCCTGGTATCTTTATAGTCCTGTCGGGTTTCGCCACCTCTGA
CTTGAGCGTCGATTTTTGTGATGCTCGTCAGGGGGGCGGAGCCTATGGAAAAACGCCAGCAACGCGGCCC
AGGAAACAGCTATGACCATGCCCGGGTAAGTGACTAGCGGAAACACAGAAAAAAGCCCGCACCTGACAGT
GCGGGCTTTTTTTTTCGACCAAAGGCTCCGGCGGCCGCGATTTTTTCGCATATTTTTCTTGCAAAGTTGG
GTTGAGCTGGCTAGATTAGCCAGCCAATCTTTTGTATGTCTGTGCGTTCGAGTAACTAGCTAAGATTACG
AATTCGAGCTCGGTACCGGGTAAGGAGGTAAAATGGTGAGCAAGGGCGAGGAGGATAACATGGCCATCAT
CAAGGAGTTCATGCGCTTCAAGGTGCACATGGAGGGCTCCGTGAACGGCCACGAGTTCGAGATCGAGGGC
GAGGGCGAGGGCCGCCCCTACGAGGGCACCCAGACCGCCAAGCTGAAGGTGACCAAGGGTGGCCCCCTGC
CCTTCGCCTGGGACATCCTGTCCCCTCAGTTCATGTACGGCTCCAAGGCCTACGTGAAGCACCCCGCCGA
CATCCCCGACTACTTGAAGCTGTCCTTCCCCGAGGGCTTCAAGTGGGAGCGCGTGATGAACTTCGAGGAC
GGCGGCGTGGTGACCGTGACCCAGGACTCCTCCCTGCAGGACGGCGAGTTCATCTACAAGGTGAAGCTGC
GCGGCACCAACTTCCCCTCCGACGGCCCCGTAATGCAGAAGAAGACCATGGGCTGGGAGGCCTCCTCCGA
GCGGATGTACCCCGAGGACGGCGCCCTGAAGGGCGAGATCAAGCAGAGGCTGAAGCTGAAGGACGGCGGC
CACTACGACGCTGAGGTCAAGACCACCTACAAGGCCAAGAAGCCCGTGCAGCTGCCCGGCGCCTACAACG
TCAACATCAAGTTGGACATCACCTCCCACAACGAGGACTACACCATCGTGGAACAGTACGAACGCGCCGA
GGGCCGCCACTCCACCGGCGGCATGGACGAGCTGTACAAGTAGCCATGGAGATATCCCAATTATTGAAGG
CCTCCCTAACGGGGGGCCTTTTTTTGTTTCTGGTCTCCCGCTAGCGAATTGCCCTCGTATTAAATGTGTA
TCGTTTTTTTACAGTAATTTTAATTTGTTATTCTATAATAGGAATAAATGAGCTTGACTAAAATATGATG
TAAAACAAATATACTTACTCGGATTACATTTCCTTGCTCACTGGAATGTTGAATTCAGTGTTATTATTGA
CTGCAGTCACAATAAAAAAGAATTCCATAGAAAACCTCCATAAATAAATTACAACTAACTTCTGTTATGT
GTAAAATGGAAACTATTAAAACTTAATATCGGAAATGGTAAGTGAAATTTGTATAAATATACAATTTTAA
ATATTTATTCTAACGTTCTAGCTAGGAGAAATTAACCATGAAAAGATCTAAAGGAGAAGAACTTTTCACT
GGAGTTGTCCCAATTCTTGTTGAATTAGATGGTGATGTTAATGGGCACAAATTTTCTGTCCGTGGAGAGG
GTGAAGGTGATGCTACAAACGGAAAACTCACCCTTAAATTTATTTGCACTACTGGAAAACTACCTGTTCC
GTGGCCAACACTTGTCACTACTTTTGCGTATGGCCTGCAGTGCTTTGCACGTTATCCGGATCACATGAAA
CGGCATGACTTTTTCAAGAGTGCCATGCCCGAAGGTTATGTACAGGAACGCACTATATCTTTCAAAGATG
ACGGGACCTACAAGACGCGTGCTGAAGTCAAGTTTGAAGGTGATACCCTTGTTAATCGTATCGAGTTAAA
GGGTATTGATTTTAAAGAAGATGGAAACATTCTTGGACACAAACTCGAGTACAACTTTAACTCACACAAT
GTATACATCACGGCAGACAAACAAAAGAATGGAATCAAAGCTAACTTCAAAATTCGCCACAACGTTGAAG
ATGGTTCCGTTCAACTAGCAGACCATTATCAACAAAATACTCCAATTGGCGATGGCCCTGTCCTTTTACC
AGACAACCATTACCTGTCGACACAATCTGTCCTTTCGAAAGATCCCAACGAAAAGCGTGACCACATGGTC
CTTCTTGAGTTTGTAACTGCTGCTGGGATTACACATGGCATGGATGAACTATACAAACGGCCGGCGGCCA
ACGATGAAAATTATGCGCTGGCCGCATAATCTAGAACTGACTCGGTACCAAATTCCAGAAAAGAGGCCTC
CCGAAAGGGGGGCCTTTTTTCGTTTTGGTCCTAAGCTTAACTGGCCGTCGTTTTACATTCAAATATGTAT
CCGCTCATGAGACAATAACCCTGATAAATGCTTCAATAATATTGAAAAAGGAAGAGTATGAGTATTCAAC
ATTTCCGTGTCGCCCTTATTCCCTTTTTTGCGGCATTTTGCCTTCCTGTTTTTGCTCACCCAGAAACGCT
GGTGAAAGTAAAAGATGCTGAAGATCAGTTGGGTGCACGAGTGGGTTACATCGAACTGGATCTCAACAGC
GGTAAGATCCTTGAGAGTTTTCGCCCCGAAGAACGTTTTCCAATGATGAGCACTTTTAAAGTTCTGCTAT
GTGGCGCGGTATTATCCCGTATTGACGCCGGGCAAGAGCAACTCGGTCGCCGCATACACTATTCTCAGAA
TGACTTGGTTGAGTACTCACCAGTCACAGAAAAGCATCTTACGGATGGCATGACAGTAAGAGAATTATGC
AGTGCTGCCATAACCATGAGTGATAACACTGCGGCCAACTTACTTCTGACAACGATCGGAGGACCGAAGG
AGCTAACCGCTTTTTTGCACAACATGGGGGATCATGTAACTCGCCTTGATCGTTGGGAACCGGAGCTGAA
TGAAGCCATACCAAACGACGAGCGTGACACCACGATGCCTGTAGCAATGGCAACAACGTTGCGCAAACTA
TTAACTGGCGAACTACTTACTCTAGCTTCCCGGCAACAATTAATAGACTGGATGGAGGCGGATAAAGTTG
CAGGACCACTTCTGCGCTCGGCCCTTCCGGCTGGCTGGTTTATTGCTGATAAATCTGGAGCCGGTGAGCG
TGGGTCTCGCGGTATCATTGCAGCACTGGGGCCAGATGGTAAGCCCTCCCGTATCGTAGTTATCTACACG
ACGGGGAGTCAGGCAACTATGGATGAACGAAATAGACAGATCGCTGAGATAGGTGCCTCACTGATTAAGC
ATTGGTAATAATACGACTCACTATAGGGTAACTAATTGAGGCGCGCCTACCACCGTCAAAAAAAACGGCG
CTTTTTAGCGCCGTTTTTATTTTTCAACCTTCCTAGGTAAGTGACCCTTTAGTGAGGGTTAATT
